>Addgene plasmid #18425 | T4 Lysozyme Core 10 A111V | addgene partial sequence | sequence record 24211 | 3primeUP
TANGAAAAAGCCCGCTCATTAGGCGGGCTCAGATCTGCTCATGTTTGACAGCTTATCATCGATAAGCTTC
GGCAATAAATTCTTGATATGTTTTCATATGTTTCCTTTAAATATTTTAATTAGTAATTGTCTATTCAAGT
AATTGTGAATATACTATCACAATTCCAAGAGAAAGTAAACAGCTTTATAGATTTTTATACGCGTCCCAAG
TGCCAGTTCTAAACACTGTAATGATTCGTTTTGCGCGATTAGGTGTTTGATTATACCATCTAGATTTAGC
AAAGTTAACTGCTGCTTCATCCCAGCGTTTTTGTTGAAGGTAACGTAAAGAGTTAGTAAATCCTGCCACA
CCGGTTTCTCCAATTTGGAAAATCAGATTAACCAATGCAGCGCGACGAACCGCATCAAGAGAATCATAAA
TCGGTTTTAATTTAGCATTTCTCAGAATTCCGCGAACAGCAGCATCAACATCCTGATTAAAGAGTTTTTC
AGCCTCATCTTTTGTAATTACACCATTAGTATTACGCCCAATAGCTTTATCTAATTCAGATTTAGCAGCA
TTAAGTGATGGACTTTTTGTAAGCAAATGACCGATGCCAATAGTGTAATAGCCTTCTGTGTCTTTATAGA
TTTTAAGTCTAAGACCTTCATCTATACGTAACATTTCAAATATATTCATAATACCTCCTAAGCATCGATG
GATCCTGTTTCCTGTGTGAAATTGTTATCCGCTCACAATTCCACACATTATACGAGCCGATGATTAATTG
TCAACAG
