[The description below was written by a language model from this plasmid's Addgene catalogue record.]
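Description:
T4 Lysozyme Core 10 A111V is a bacterial expression plasmid built on the pHS1403 backbone (about 5 kb without insert). It carries an engineered variant of the bacteriophage T4 lysozyme gene (gene e) as an insert of roughly 600 bp. The plasmid is maintained at high copy in E. coli under ampicillin selection. The record provides no feature table and does not state the promoter, the origin of replication or any fusion tags, so the regulatory elements that drive expression cannot be described from it.

The insert was cloned by restriction digestion between BamHI (5′) and HindIII (3′), and both sites remain intact. According to the depositor, the BamHI site lies 27 bp from the start codon and the HindIII site 115 bp from the stop codon, so the coding region can be excised as a cassette with short flanking sequence. The listed mutations are V87I, I100V, M102L, V103I, M106I, M120Y, L133F, V149I and T152V, made in the "WT*" background. In the T4 lysozyme literature WT* generally denotes the cysteine-free pseudo-wild-type protein. The construct name indicates a "Core 10" variant with position 111 as valine, but A111V does not appear in the mutation field, so this naming and the listed substitutions should be checked against the sequence.

Most of the substitutions swap one hydrophobic residue for another, which fits the "Core" designation. This suggests a multiply substituted core variant made for recombinant production in E. coli, probably for studies of protein packing, stability or structure, although the record does not state an intended use.
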