Addgene plasmid #18425: T4 Lysozyme Core 10 A111V
Depositing lab: Brian Matthews. Depositing organization: University of Oregon.
Backbone
  Vector backbone: pHS1403
  Backbone size w/o insert (bp): 5000
  Vector type: Bacterial Expression
Growth in bacteria
  Bacterial resistance: Ampicillin, 100 μg/mL
  Growth temperature: 37°C
  Growth strain: DH5alpha
  Copy number: High Copy
Gene/Insert
  Gene/Insert name: T4 Lysozyme (alt name: Core 10 A111V)
  Species: Bacteriophage T4
  Insert size (bp): 600
  Mutation: V87I I100V M102L V103I M106I M120Y L133F V149I T152V WT*
  GenBank ID: NP_049736
  Entrez Gene: e (a.k.a. T4p123)
  Cloning method: Restriction Enzyme; 5′ cloning site BamHI (not destroyed); 3′ cloning site HindIII (not destroyed)
  Sequencing primers: 5′ na; 3′ GGCGTATCACGAGGCCC
Terms and licenses: Academic/Nonprofit Terms; Industry Terms: Not Available to Industry
Depositor comments: The BamHI site is 27 bp from the ATG and the HindIII site is 115 bp from the stop.
How to cite: T4 Lysozyme Core 10 A111V was a gift from Brian Matthews (Addgene plasmid # 18425 ; http://n2t.net/addgene:18425 ; RRID:Addgene_18425)
